Addgene plasmid #157707: pcDNA5-FRT-TO-FH-Nsp10
Purpose: mammalian expression of N-terminally Flag-His8 tagged SARS-CoV-2 Nsp10 under control of a tetracycline-inducible promoter
Depositing lab: David Tollervey. Depositing organization: University of Edinburgh. Publication: Integrative vectors for regulated expression of SARS-CoV-2 proteins implicated in RNA metabolism. Bresson S, Robertson N, Sani E, Turowski TW, Shchepachev V, Kompauerova M, Spanos C, Helwak A, Tollervey D. Wellcome Open Res. 2020 Nov 3;5:261. doi: 10.12688/wellcomeopenres.16322.1. eCollection 2020. PubMed 33313418.
Backbone
  Vector backbone: pcDNA5-FRT-TO
  Backbone manufacturer: Thermo Fisher
  Vector type: Mammalian Expression
  Selectable markers: Hygromycin
Growth in bacteria
  Bacterial resistance: Ampicillin, 100 μg/mL
  Growth temperature: 37°C
  Growth strain: DH5alpha
  Copy number: High Copy
Gene/Insert
  Gene/Insert name: FH-Nsp10
  Species: SARS-CoV-2
  Mutation: codon optimized
  Entrez Gene: ORF1ab (a.k.a. GU280_gp01)
  Tag / fusion protein: Flag-His8 (N terminal on backbone)
  Cloning method: Restriction Enzyme; 5′ cloning site Unknown (unknown if destroyed); 3′ cloning site Unknown (unknown if destroyed)
Resource information
  A portion of this plasmid was derived from a plasmid made by: IDT
Terms and licenses: Academic/Nonprofit Terms; Industry Terms
How to cite: pcDNA5-FRT-TO-FH-Nsp10 was a gift from David Tollervey (Addgene plasmid # 157707 ; http://n2t.net/addgene:157707 ; RRID:Addgene_157707)
