[The description below was written by a language model from this plasmid's Addgene catalogue record and the feature table of its GenBank file.]
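Description:
pcDNA5-FRT-TO-FH-Nsp10 is a 5.6 kb mammalian expression plasmid built on the commercial pcDNA5-FRT-TO backbone and designed for tetracycline-regulated expression of SARS-CoV-2 Nsp10, a mature product of the ORF1ab polyprotein. It is maintained in E. coli at high copy through a ColE1/pUC-type origin and selected with ampicillin via the bla gene.

The expression cassette uses the human CMV immediate-early enhancer and promoter followed by two tandem tet operator (O2) sites. In cells that express the Tet repressor, TetR binds these operators and keeps transcription off until tetracycline or doxycycline is added. Downstream lies an N-terminal FLAG epitope and an 8xHis tag, supplied by the backbone and fused in frame to a codon-optimized Nsp10 coding sequence. The Nsp10 sequence itself is not separately annotated in the feature table but would occupy the interval between the tags and the bovine growth hormone polyadenylation signal that terminates the transcript. The dual tag supports immunodetection and tandem affinity purification.

After the cassette comes a single FRT site placed directly upstream of a hygromycin resistance coding sequence with an SV40 poly(A) signal. No promoter is annotated for this marker. This fits the standard design of such vectors, where FLP-mediated recombination into a genomic FRT site in a suitable host line places the gene behind a resident promoter, so that hygromycin resistance selects for correct single-copy integration. The plasmid belongs to a set of integrative vectors for regulated expression of SARS-CoV-2 proteins implicated in RNA metabolism, and it suits the generation of stable, inducible cell lines.
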