LOCUS       Exported 5595 bp ds-DNA circular SYN 12-MAY-2021
DEFINITION  mammalian expression of N-terminally Flag-His8 tagged SARS-CoV-2
            Nsp10 under control of a tetracycline-inducible promoter.
ACCESSION   .
VERSION     .
KEYWORDS    pcDNA5-FRT-TO-FH-Nsp10
SOURCE      synthetic DNA construct
  ORGANISM  synthetic DNA construct
REFERENCE   1 (bases 1 to 5595)
  TITLE     Tollervey SARS-CoV-2 plasmids
REFERENCE   2 (bases 1 to 5595)
  AUTHORS   .
  TITLE     Direct Submission
  JOURNAL   Exported May 12, 2021 from SnapGene Server 1.1.58
            http://www.snapgene.com
FEATURES             Location/Qualifiers
     source          1..5595
                     /organism="synthetic DNA construct"
                     /mol_type="other DNA"
     enhancer        96..475
                     /label=CMV enhancer
                     /note="human cytomegalovirus immediate early enhancer"
     promoter        476..679
                     /label=CMV promoter
                     /note="human cytomegalovirus (CMV) immediate early
                     promoter"
     primer_bind     630..650
                     /label=CMV-F
                     /note="Human CMV immediate early promoter, forward primer"
     protein_bind    681..699
                     /gene="tetO"
                     /label=tet operator
                     /bound_moiety="tetracycline repressor TetR"
                     /note="bacterial operator O2 for the tetR and tetA genes"
     protein_bind    702..720
                     /gene="tetO"
                     /label=tet operator
                     /bound_moiety="tetracycline repressor TetR"
                     /note="bacterial operator O2 for the tetR and tetA genes"
     primer_bind     730..754
                     /label=LNCX
                     /note="Human CMV promoter, forward primer"
     CDS             851..874
                     /codon_start=1
                     /product="FLAG(R) epitope tag, followed by an enterokinase
                     cleavage site"
                     /label=FLAG
                     /translation="DYKDDDDK"
     CDS             887..910
                     /codon_start=1
                     /product="8xHis affinity tag"
                     /label=8xHis
                     /translation="HHHHHHHH"
     primer_bind     complement(1408..1425)
                     /label=BGH-rev
                     /note="Bovine growth hormone terminator, reverse primer.
                     Also called BGH reverse"
     polyA_signal    1414..1638
                     /label=bGH poly(A) signal
                     /note="bovine growth hormone polyadenylation signal"
     primer_bind     complement(1771..1790)
                     /label=F1ori-R
                     /note="F1 origin, reverse primer"
     protein_bind    1922..1969
                     /label=FRT
                     /bound_moiety="FLP recombinase from the Saccharomyces
                     cerevisiae 2u plasmid"
                     /note="FLP-mediated recombination occurs in the 8-bp core
                     sequence TCTAGAAA (Turan and Bode, 2011)."
     CDS             1977..2999
                     /codon_start=1
                     /gene="aph(4)-Ia"
                     /product="aminoglycoside phosphotransferase from E. coli"
                     /label=HygR
                     /note="confers resistance to hygromycin"
                     /translation="KKPELTATSVEKFLIEKFDSVSDLMQLSEGEESRAFSFDVGGRGY
                     VLRVNSCADGFYKDRYVYRHFASAALPIPEVLDIGEFSESLTYCISRRAQGVTLQDLPE
                     TELPAVLQPVAEAMDAIAAADLSQTSGFGPFGPQGIGQYTTWRDFICAIADPHVYHWQT
                     VMDDTVSASVAQALDELMLWAEDCPEVRHLVHADFGSNNVLTDNGRITAVIDWSEAMFG
                     DSQYEVANIFFWRPWLACMEQQTRYFERRHPELAGSPRLRAYMLRIGLDQLYQSLVDGN
                     FDDAAWAQGRCDAIVRSGAGTVGRTQIARRSAAVWTDGCVEVLADSGNRRPSTRPRAKE
                     "
     polyA_signal    3129..3250
                     /label=SV40 poly(A) signal
                     /note="SV40 polyadenylation signal"
     primer_bind     complement(3166..3185)
                     /label=SV40pA-R
                     /note="SV40 polyA, reverse primer"
     primer_bind     3220..3239
                     /label=EBV-rev
                     /note="SV40 polyA terminator, reverse primer"
     primer_bind     complement(3299..3315)
                     /label=M13 rev
                     /note="common sequencing primer, one of multiple similar
                     variants"
     primer_bind     complement(3299..3315)
                     /label=M13 Reverse
                     /note="In lacZ gene. Also called M13-rev"
     primer_bind     complement(3312..3334)
                     /label=M13/pUC Reverse
                     /note="In lacZ gene"
     protein_bind    3323..3339
                     /label=lac operator
                     /bound_moiety="lac repressor encoded by lacI"
                     /note="The lac repressor binds to the lac operator to
                     inhibit transcription in E. coli. This inhibition can be
                     relieved by adding lactose or
                     isopropyl-beta-D-thiogalactopyranoside (IPTG)."
     promoter        complement(3347..3377)
                     /label=lac promoter
                     /note="promoter for the E. coli lac operon"
     protein_bind    3392..3413
                     /label=CAP binding site
                     /bound_moiety="E. coli catabolite activator protein"
                     /note="CAP binding activates transcription in the presence
                     of cAMP."
     primer_bind     complement(3530..3547)
                     /label=L4440
                     /note="L4440 vector, forward primer"
     rep_origin      complement(3701..4289)
                     /direction=LEFT
                     /label=ori
                     /note="high-copy-number ColE1/pMB1/pBR322/pUC origin of
                     replication"
     primer_bind     complement(3781..3800)
                     /label=pBR322ori-F
                     /note="pBR322 origin, forward primer"
     CDS             complement(4460..5320)
                     /codon_start=1
                     /gene="bla"
                     /product="beta-lactamase"
                     /label=AmpR
                     /note="confers resistance to ampicillin, carbenicillin, and
                     related antibiotics"
                     /translation="MSIQHFRVALIPFFAAFCLPVFAHPETLVKVKDAEDQLGARVGYI
                     ELDLNSGKILESFRPEERFPMMSTFKVLLCGAVLSRIDAGQEQLGRRIHYSQNDLVEYS
                     PVTEKHLTDGMTVRELCSAAITMSDNTAANLLLTTIGGPKELTAFLHNMGDHVTRLDRW
                     EPELNEAIPNDERDTTMPVAMATTLRKLLTGELLTLASRQQLIDWMEADKVAGPLLRSA
                     LPAGWFIADKSGAGERGSRGIIAALGPDGKPSRIVVIYTTGSQATMDERNRQIAEIGAS
                     LIKHW"
     primer_bind     5083..5102
                     /label=Amp-R
                     /note="Ampicillin resistance gene, reverse primer"
     promoter        complement(5321..5425)
                     /gene="bla"
                     /label=AmpR promoter
     primer_bind     complement(5500..5519)
                     /label=pRS-marker
                     /note="pRS vectors, use to sequence yeast selectable
                     marker"
ORIGIN
        1 aacaaggcaa ggcttgaccg acaattgcat gaagaatctg cttagggtta ggcgttttgc
       61 gctgcttcgc gatgtacggg ccagatatac gcgttgacat tgattattga ctagttatta
      121 atagtaatca attacggggt cattagttca tagcccatat atggagttcc gcgttacata
      181 acttacggta aatggcccgc ctggctgacc gcccaacgac ccccgcccat tgacgtcaat
      241 aatgacgtat gttcccatag taacgccaat agggactttc cattgacgtc aatgggtgga
      301 gtatttacgg taaactgccc acttggcagt acatcaagtg tatcatatgc caagtacgcc
      361 ccctattgac gtcaatgacg gtaaatggcc cgcctggcat tatgcccagt acatgacctt
      421 atgggacttt cctacttggc agtacatcta cgtattagtc atcgctatta ccatggtgat
      481 gcggttttgg cagtacatca atgggcgtgg atagcggttt gactcacggg gatttccaag
      541 tctccacccc attgacgtca atgggagttt gttttggcac caaaatcaac gggactttcc
      601 aaaatgtcgt aacaactccg ccccattgac gcaaatgggc ggtaggcgtg tacggtggga
      661 ggtctatata agcagagctc tccctatcag tgatagagat ctccctatca gtgatagaga
      721 tcgtcgacga gctcgtttag tgaaccgtca gatcgcctgg agacgccatc cacgctgttt
      781 tgacctccat agaagacacc gggaccgatc cagcctccgg actctagcgt ttaaacttaa
      841 gcttgagatg gactataaag atgacgatga caaggccgca gccgcacatc accaccatca
      901 tcaccatcac ggatccggga tgnnnnnnnn nnnnnnnnnn nnnnnnnnnn nnnnnnnnnn
      961 nnnnnnnnnn nnnnnnnnnn nnnnnnnnnn nnnnnnnnnn nnnnnnnnnn nnnnnnnnnn
     1021 nnnnnnnnnn nnnnnnnnnn nnnnnnnnnn nnnnnnnnnn nnnnnnnnnn nnnnnnnnnn
     1081 nnnnnnnnnn nnnnnnnnnn nnnnnnnnnn nnnnnnnnnn nnnnnnnnnn nnnnnnnnnn
     1141 nnnnnnnnnn nnnnnnnnnn nnnnnnnnnn nnnnnnnnnn nnnnnnnnnn nnnnnnnnnn
     1201 nnnnnnnnnn nnnnnnnnnn nnnnnnnnnn nnnnnnnnnn nnnnnnnnnn nnnnnnnnnn
     1261 nnnnnnnnnn nnnnnnnnnn nnnnnnnnnn nnnnnnnnnn nnnnnnnnnn nnnnnnnnnn
     1321 nnnnnnnnnn nnnnnnnnng cctaggagat atccagcaca gtggcggccg ctcgagtcta
     1381 gagggcccgt ttaaacccgc tgatcagcct cgactgtgcc ttctagttgc cagccatctg
     1441 ttgtttgccc ctcccccgtg ccttccttga ccctggaagg tgccactccc actgtccttt
     1501 cctaataaaa tgaggaaatt gcatcgcatt gtctgagtag gtgtcattct attctggggg
     1561 gtggggtggg gcaggacagc aagggggagg attgggaaga caatagcagg catgctgggg
     1621 atgcggtggg ctctatggct tctgaggcgg aaagaaccag ctggggctct agggggtatc
     1681 cccnnnnnnn nnnnnnnnnn nnnnnnnnnn nnnnnnnnnn nnnnnnnnnn nnnnnnnnnn
     1741 nnnnnnnnnn nnnnnnnnnn nnnnnnnnnn nnnnnnnnnn nnnnnnnnnn nnnnnnnnnn
     1801 nnnnnnncnn nnnnnnnnnn nnnnnnnnnn nnnnnnnnnn nnnnnnnnnn nnnnnnnnnn
     1861 nnnnnnnnnn nnnnnnnnnn nnnnnnnnnn nnnnnnnnna gggtgatggt tcacgtacct
     1921 agaagttcct attccgaagt tcctattctc tagaaagtat aggaacttcc ttggccaaaa
     1981 agcctgaact caccgcgacg tctgtcgaga agtttctgat cgaaaagttc gacagcgtct
     2041 ccgacctgat gcagctctcg gagggcgaag aatctcgtgc tttcagcttc gatgtaggag
     2101 ggcgtggata tgtcctgcgg gtaaatagct gcgccgatgg tttctacaaa gatcgttatg
     2161 tttatcggca ctttgcatcg gccgcgctcc cgattccgga agtgcttgac attggggaat
     2221 tcagcgagag cctgacctat tgcatctccc gccgtgcaca gggtgtcacg ttgcaagacc
     2281 tgcctgaaac cgaactgccc gctgttctgc agccggtcgc ggaggccatg gatgcgatcg
     2341 ctgcggccga tcttagccag acgagcgggt tcggcccatt cggaccgcaa ggaatcggtc
     2401 aatacactac atggcgtgat ttcatatgcg cgattgctga tccccatgtg tatcactggc
     2461 aaactgtgat ggacgacacc gtcagtgcgt ccgtcgcgca ggctctcgat gagctgatgc
     2521 tttgggccga ggactgcccc gaagtccggc acctcgtgca cgcggatttc ggctccaaca
     2581 atgtcctgac ggacaatggc cgcataacag cggtcattga ctggagcgag gcgatgttcg
     2641 gggattccca atacgaggtc gccaacatct tcttctggag gccgtggttg gcttgtatgg
     2701 agcagcagac gcgctacttc gagcggaggc atccggagct tgcaggatcg ccgcggctcc
     2761 gggcgtatat gctccgcatt ggtcttgacc aactctatca gagcttggtt gacggcaatt
     2821 tcgatgatgc agcttgggcg cagggtcgat gcgacgcaat cgtccgatcc ggagccggga
     2881 ctgtcgggcg tacacaaatc gcccgcagaa gcgcggccgt ctggaccgat ggctgtgtag
     2941 aagtactcgc cgatagtgga aaccgacgcc ccagcactcg tccgagggca aaggaatagc
     3001 acgtactacg agatttcgat tccaccgccg ccttctatga aaggttgggc ttcggaatcg
     3061 ttttccggga cgccggctgg atgatcctcc agcgcgggga tctcatgctg gagttcttcg
     3121 cccaccccaa cttgtttatt gcagcttata atggttacaa ataaagcaat agcatcacaa
     3181 atttcacaaa taaagcattt ttttcactgc attctagttg tggtttgtcc aaactcatca
     3241 atgtatctta tcatgtctgt ataccgtcga cctctagcta gagcttggcg taatcatggt
     3301 catagctgtt tcctgtgtga aattgttatc cgctcacaat tccacacaac atacgagccg
     3361 gaagcataaa gtgtaaagcc tggggtgcct aatgagtgag ctaactcaca ttaattgcgt
     3421 tgcgctcact gcccgctttc cagtcgggaa acctgtcgtg ccagctgcat taatgaatcg
     3481 gccaacgcgc ggggagaggc ggtttgcgta ttgggcgctc ttccgcttcc tcgctcactg
     3541 actcgctgcg ctcggtcgtt cggctgcggc gagcggtatc agctcactca aaggcggtaa
     3601 tacggttatc cacagaatca ggggataacg caggaaagaa catgtgagca aaaggccagc
     3661 aaaaggccag gaaccgtaaa aaggccgcgt tgctggcgtt tttccatagg ctccgccccc
     3721 ctgacgagca tcacaaaaat cgacgctcaa gtcagaggtg gcgaaacccg acaggactat
     3781 aaagatacca ggcgtttccc cctggaagct ccctcgtgcg ctctcctgtt ccgaccctgc
     3841 cgcttaccgg atacctgtcc gcctttctcc cttcgggaag cgtggcgctt tctcatagct
     3901 cacgctgtag gtatctcagt tcggtgtagg tcgttcgctc caagctgggc tgtgtgcacg
     3961 aaccccccgt tcagcccgac cgctgcgcct tatccggtaa ctatcgtctt gagtccaacc
     4021 cggtaagaca cgacttatcg ccactggcag cagccactgg taacaggatt agcagagcga
     4081 ggtatgtagg cggtgctaca gagttcttga agtggtggcc taactacggc tacactagaa
     4141 gaacagtatt tggtatctgc gctctgctga agccagttac cttcggaaaa agagttggta
     4201 gctcttgatc cggcaaacaa accaccgctg gtagcggtgg tttttttgtt tgcaagcagc
     4261 agattacgcg cagaaaaaaa ggatctcaag aagatccttt gatcttttct acggggtctg
     4321 acgctcagtg gaacgaaaac tcacgttaag ggattttggt catgagatta tcaaaaagga
     4381 tcttcaccta gatcctttta aattaaaaat gaagttttaa atcaatctaa agtatatatg
     4441 agtaaacttg gtctgacagt taccaatgct taatcagtga ggcacctatc tcagcgatct
     4501 gtctatttcg ttcatccata gttgcctgac tccccgtcgt gtagataact acgatacggg
     4561 agggcttacc atctggcccc agtgctgcaa tgataccgcg agacccacgc tcaccggctc
     4621 cagatttatc agcaataaac cagccagccg gaagggccga gcgcagaagt ggtcctgcaa
     4681 ctttatccgc ctccatccag tctattaatt gttgccggga agctagagta agtagttcgc
     4741 cagttaatag tttgcgcaac gttgttgcca ttgctacagg catcgtggtg tcacgctcgt
     4801 cgtttggtat ggcttcattc agctccggtt cccaacgatc aaggcgagtt acatgatccc
     4861 ccatgttgtg caaaaaagcg gttagctcct tcggtcctcc gatcgttgtc agaagtaagt
     4921 tggccgcagt gttatcactc atggttatgg cagcactgca taattctctt actgtcatgc
     4981 catccgtaag atgcttttct gtgactggtg agtactcaac caagtcattc tgagaatagt
     5041 gtatgcggcg accgagttgc tcttgcccgg cgtcaatacg ggataatacc gcgccacata
     5101 gcagaacttt aaaagtgctc atcattggaa aacgttcttc ggggcgaaaa ctctcaagga
     5161 tcttaccgct gttgagatcc agttcgatgt aacccactcg tgcacccaac tgatcttcag
     5221 catcttttac tttcaccagc gtttctgggt gagcaaaaac aggaaggcaa aatgccgcaa
     5281 aaaagggaat aagggcgaca cggaaatgtt gaatactcat actcttcctt tttcaatatt
     5341 attgaagcat ttatcagggt tattgtctca tgagcggata catatttgaa tgtatttaga
     5401 aaaataaaca aataggggtt ccgcgcacat ttccccgaaa agtgccacct gacgtcgacg
     5461 gatcgggaga tctcccgatc ccctatggtg cactctcagt acaatctgct ctgatgccgc
     5521 atagttaagc cagtatctgc tccctgcttg tgtgttggag gtcgctgagt agtgcgcgag
     5581 caaaatttaa gctac
//
